>Addgene plasmid #142979 | TFORF2702 | addgene full sequence | sequence record 397308 | Addgene NGS Result
TTAATGTAGTCTTATGCAATACTCTTGTAGTCTTGCAACATGGTAACGATGAGTTAGCAACATGCCTTAC
AAGGAGAGAAAAAGCACCGTGCATGCCGATTGGTGGAAGTAAGGTGGTACGATCGTGCCTTATTAGGAAG
GCAACAGACGGGTCTGACATGGATTGGACGAACCACTGAATTGCCGCATTGCAGAGATATTGTATTTAAG
TGCCTAGCTCGATACATAAACGGGTCTCTCTGGTTAGACCAGATCTGAGCCTGGGAGCTCTCTGGCTAAC
TAGGGAACCCACTGCTTAAGCCTCAATAAAGCTTGCCTTGAGTGCTTCAAGTAGTGTGTGCCCGTCTGTT
GTGTGACTCTGGTAACTAGAGATCCCTCAGACCCTTTTAGTCAGTGTGGAAAATCTCTAGCAGTGGCGCC
CGAACAGGGACTTGAAAGCGAAAGGGAAACCAGAGGAGCTCTCTCGACGCAGGACTCGGCTTGCTGAAGC
GCGCACGGCAAGAGGCGAGGGGCGGCGACTGGTGAGTACGCCAAAAATTTTGACTAGCGGAGGCTAGAAG
GAGAGAGATGGGTGCGAGAGCGTCAGTATTAAGCGGGGGAGAATTAGATCGCGATGGGAAAAAATTCGGT
TAAGGCCAGGGGGAAAGAAAAAATATAAATTAAAACATATAGTATGGGCAAGCAGGGAGCTAGAACGATT
CGCAGTTAATCCTGGCCTGTTAGAAACATCAGAAGGCTGTAGACAAATACTGGGACAGCTACAACCATCC
CTTCAGACAGGATCAGAAGAACTTAGATCATTATATAATACAGTAGCAACCCTCTATTGTGTGCATCAAA
GGATAGAGATAAAAGACACCAAGGAAGCTTTAGACAAGATAGAGGAAGAGCAAAACAAAAGTAAGACCAC
CGCACAGCAAGCGGCCGCTGATCTTCAGACCTGGAGGAGGAGATATGAGGGACAATTGGAGAAGTGAATT
ATATAAATATAAAGTAGTAAAAATTGAACCATTAGGAGTAGCACCCACCAAGGCAAAGAGAAGAGTGGTG
CAGAGAGAAAAAAGAGCAGTGGGAATAGGAGCTTTGTTCCTTGGGTTCTTGGGAGCAGCAGGAAGCACTA
TGGGCGCAGCGTCAATGACGCTGACGGTACAGGCCAGACAATTATTGTCTGGTATAGTGCAGCAGCAGAA
CAATTTGCTGAGGGCTATTGAGGCGCAACAGCATCTGTTGCAACTCACAGTCTGGGGCATCAAGCAGCTC
CAGGCAAGAATCCTGGCTGTGGAAAGATACCTAAAGGATCAACAGCTCCTGGGGATTTGGGGTTGCTCTG
GAAAACTCATTTGCACCACTGCTGTGCCTTGGAATGCTAGTTGGAGTAATAAATCTCTGGAACAGATTTG
GAATCACACGACCTGGATGGAGTGGGACAGAGAAATTAACAATTACACAAGCTTAATACACTCCTTAATT
GAAGAATCGCAAAACCAGCAAGAAAAGAATGAACAAGAATTATTGGAATTAGATAAATGGGCAAGTTTGT
GGAATTGGTTTAACATAACAAATTGGCTGTGGTATATAAAATTATTCATAATGATAGTAGGAGGCTTGGT
AGGTTTAAGAATAGTTTTTGCTGTACTTTCTATAGTGAATAGAGTTAGGCAGGGATATTCACCATTATCG
TTTCAGACCCACCTCCCAACCCCGAGGGGACCCATGCATTGCATCTCAATTAGTCAGCAACCAGGTGTGG
AAAGTCCCCAGGCTCCCCAGCAGGCAGAAGTATGCAAAGCATGCGTCTCAATTAGTCAGCAACCATAGTC
CCGCCCCTAACTCCGCCCATCCCGCCCCTAACTCCGCCCAGTTCCGCCCATTCTCCGCCCCATGGCTGAC
TAATTTTTTTTATTTATGCAGAGGCCGAGGCCGCCTCGGCCTCTGAGCTATTCCAGAAGTAGTGAGGAGG
CTTTTTTGGAGGCCTAGGCTTTTGCAAAAAGCTTTCTAGAGGTACCACCGGAGCTTACCATGACCGAGTA
CAAGCCCACGGTGCGCCTCGCCACCCGCGACGACGTCCCCAGGGCCGTACGCACCCTCGCCGCCGCGTTC
GCCGACTACCCCGCCACGCGCCACACCGTCGATCCGGACCGCCACATCGAGCGGGTCACCGAGCTGCAAG
AACTCTTCCTCACGCGCGTCGGGCTCGACATCGGCAAGGTGTGGGTCGCGGACGACGGCGCCGCCGTGGC
GGTCTGGACCACGCCGGAGAGCGTCGAAGCGGGGGCGGTGTTCGCCGAGATCGGCCCGCGCATGGCCGAG
TTGAGCGGTTCCCGGCTGGCCGCGCAGCAACAGATGGAAGGCCTCCTGGCGCCGCACCGGCCCAAGGAGC
CCGCGTGGTTCCTGGCCACCGTCGGCGTCTCGCCCGACCACCAGGGCAAGGGTCTGGGCAGCGCCGTCGT
GCTCCCCGGAGTGGAGGCGGCCGAGCGCGCCGGGGTGCCCGCCTTCCTGGAGACCTCCGCGCCCCGCAAC
CTCCCCTTCTACGAGCGGCTCGGCTTCACCGTCACCGCCGACGTCGAGGTGCCCGAAGGACCGCGCACCT
GGTGCATGACCCGCAAGCCCGGTGCCAGTTAACGAATTCTAGATCTTGAGACAAATGGCAGTATTCATCC
ACAATTTTAAAAGAAAAGGGGGGATTGGGGGGTACAGTGCAGGGGAAAGAATAGTAGACATAATAGCAAC
AGACATACAAACTAAAGAATTACAAAAACAAATTACAAAAATTCAAAATTTTCGGGTTTATTACAGGGAC
AGCAGAGATCCACTTTGGCGCCGGCTCGAGGCCTGCAGGTGCAAAGATGGATAAAGTTTTAAACAGAGAG
GAATCTTTGCAGCTAATGGACCTTCTAGGTCTTGAAAGGAGTGGGAATTGGCTCCGGTGCCCGTCAGTGG
GCAGAGCGCACATCGCCCACAGTCCCCGAGAAGTTGGGGGGAGGGGTCGGCAATTGAACCGGTGCCTAGA
GAAGGTGGCGCGGGGTAAACTGGGAAAGTGATGTCGTGTACTGGCTCCGCCTTTTTCCCGAGGGTGGGGG
AGAACCGTATATAAGTGCAGTAGTCGCCGTGAACGTTCTTTTTCGCAACGGGTTTGCCGCCAGAACACAG
GTAAGTGCCGTGTGTGGTTCCCGCGGGCCTGGCCTCTTTACGGGTTATGGCCCTTGCGTGCCTTGAATTA
CTTCCACCTGGCTGCAGTACGTGATTCTTGATCCCGAGCTTCGGGTTGGAAGTGGGTGGGAGAGTTCGAG
GCCTTGCGCTTAAGGAGCCCCTTCGCCTCGTGCTTGAGTTGAGGCCTGGCCTGGGCGCTGGGGCCGCCGC
GTGCGAATCTGGTGGCACCTTCGCGCCTGTCTCGCTGCTTTCGATAAGTCTCTAGCCATTTAAAATTTTT
GATGACCTGCTGCGACGCTTTTTTTCTGGCAAGATAGTCTTGTAAATGCGGGCCAAGATCTGCACACTGG
TATTTCGGTTTTTGGGGCCGCGGGCGGCGACGGGGCCCGTGCGTCCCAGCGCACATGTTCGGCGAGGCGG
GGCCTGCGAGCGCGGCCACCGAGAATCGGACGGGGGTAGTCTCAAGCTGGCCGGCCTGCTCTGGTGCCTG
GCCTCGCGCCGCCGTGTATCGCCCCGCCCTGGGCGGCAAGGCTGGCCCGGTCGGCACCAGTTGCGTGAGC
GGAAAGATGGCCGCTTCCCGGCCCTGCTGCAGGGAGCTCAAAATGGAGGACGCGGCGCTCGGGAGAGCGG
GCGGGTGAGTCACCCACACAAAGGAAAAGGGCCTTTCCGTCCTCAGCCGTCGCTTCATGTGACTCCACGG
AGTACCGGGCGCCGTCCAGGCACCTCGATTAGTTCTCGAGCTTTTGGAGTACGTCGTCTTTAGGTTGGGG
GGAGGGGTTTTATGCGATGGAGTTTCCCCACACTGAGTGGGTGGAGACTGAAGTTAGGCCAGCTTGGCAC
TTGATGTAATTCTCCTTGGAATTTGCCCTTTTTGAGTTTGGATCTTGGTTCATTCTCAAGCCTCAGACAG
TGGTTCAAAGTTTTTTTCTTCCATTTCAGGTGTCGTGAGGCTAGCACCGCCACCATGTCAAACAAAGATC
GACACATTGATTCCAGCTGTTCGTCCTTCATCAAGACGGAACCTTCCAGCCCAGCCTCCCTGACGGACAG
CGTCAACCACCACAGCCCTGGTGGCTCTTCAGACGCCAGTGGGAGCTACAGTTCAACCATGAATGGCCAT
CAGAACGGACTTGACTCGCCACCTCTCTACCCTTCTGCTCCTATCCTGGGAGGTAGTGGGCCTGTCAGGA
AACTGTATGATGACTGCTCCAGCACCATTGTTGAAGATCCCCAGACCAAGTGTGAATACATGCTCAACTC
GATGCCCAAGAGACTGTGTTTAGTGTGTGGTGACATCGCTTCTGGGTACCACTATGGGGTAGCATCATGT
GAAGCCTGCAAGGCATTCTTCAAGAGGACAATTCAAGGGGTGCGTCTTGACAGAGTACGTGGAGGTCGGC
AGAAGTACAAGCGCAGGATAGATGCGGAGAACAGCCCATACCTGAACCCTCAGCTGGTTCAGCCAGCCAA
AAAGCCATATAACAAGATTGTCTCACATTTGTTGGTGGCTGAACCGGAGAAGATCTATGCCATGCCTGAC
CCTACTGTCCCCGACAGTGACATCAAAGCCCTCACTACACTGTGTGACTTGGCCGACCGAGAGTTGGTGG
TTATCATTGGATGGGCGAAGCATATTCCAGGCTTCTCCACGCTGTCCCTGGCGGACCAGATGAGCCTTCT
GCAGAGTGCTTGGATGGAAATTTTGATCCTTGGTGTCGTATACCGGTCTCTTTCGTTTGAGGATGAACTT
GTCTATGCAGACGATTATATAATGGACGAAGACCAGTCCAAATTAGCAGGCCTTCTTGATCTAAATAATG
CTATCCTGCAGCTGGTAAAGAAATACAAGAGCATGAAGCTGGAAAAAGAAGAATTTGTCACCCTCAAAGC
TATAGCTCTTGCTAATTCAGACTCCATGCACATAGAAGATGTTGAAGCCGTTCAGAAGCTTCAGGATGTC
TTACATGAAGCGCTGCAGGATTATGAAGCTGGCCAGCACATGGAAGACCCTCGTCGAGCTGGCAAGATGC
TGATGACACTGCCACTCCTGAGGCAGACCTCTACCAAGGCCGTGCAGCATTTCTACAACATCAAACTAGA
AGGCAAAGTCCCAATGCACAAACTTTTTTTGGAAATGTTGGAGGCCAAGGTCTAGTAATGAACTAGTCCG
TAACTTGAAAGTATTTCGATTTCTTGGCTTTATATATCTTGTGGAAAGGACGATGACTCCGACACGTCTC
AATGGCTACGCGTTAAGTCGACAATCAACCTCTGGATTACAAAATTTGTGAAAGATTGACTGGTATTCTT
AACTATGTTGCTCCTTTTACGCTATGTGGATACGCTGCTTTAATGCCTTTGTATCATGCTATTGCTTCCC
GTATGGCTTTCATTTTCTCCTCCTTGTATAAATCCTGGTTGCTGTCTCTTTATGAGGAGTTGTGGCCCGT
TGTCAGGCAACGTGGCGTGGTGTGCACTGTGTTTGCTGACGCAACCCCCACTGGTTGGGGCATTGCCACC
ACCTGTCAGCTCCTTTCCGGGACTTTCGCTTTCCCCCTCCCTATTGCCACGGCGGAACTCATCGCCGCCT
GCCTTGCCCGCTGCTGGACAGGGGCTCGGCTGTTGGGCACTGACAATTCCGTGGTGTTGTCGGGGAAATC
ATCGTCCTTTCCTTGGCTGCTCGCCTGTGTTGCCACCTGGATTCTGCGCGGGACGTCCTTCTGCTACGTC
CCTTCGGCCCTCAATCCAGCGGACCTTCCTTCCCGCGGCCTGCTGCCGGCTCTGCGGCCTCTTCCGCGTC
TTCGCCTTCGCCCTCAGACGAGTCGGATCTCCCTTTGGGCCGCCTCCCCGCGTCGACTTTAAGACCAATG
ACTTACAAGGCAGCTGTAGATCTTAGCCACTTTTTAAAAGAAAAGGGGGGACTGGAAGGGCTAATTCACT
CCCAACGAAGACAAGATCTGCTTTTTGCTTGTACTGGGTCTCTCTGGTTAGACCAGATCTGAGCCTGGGA
GCTCTCTGGCTAACTAGGGAACCCACTGCTTAAGCCTCAATAAAGCTTGCCTTGAGTGCTTCAAGTAGTG
TGTGCCCGTCTGTTGTGTGACTCTGGTAACTAGAGATCCCTCAGACCCTTTTAGTCAGTGTGGAAAATCT
CTAGCAGTACGTATAGTAGTTCATGTCATCTTATTATTCAGTATTTATAACTTGCAAAGAAATGAATATC
AGAGAGTGAGAGGAACTTGTTTATTGCAGCTTATAATGGTTACAAATAAAGCAATAGCATCACAAATTTC
ACAAATAAAGCATTTTTTTCACTGCATTCTAGTTGTGGTTTGTCCAAACTCATCAATGTATCTTATCATG
TCTGGCTCTAGCTATCCCGCCCCTAACTCCGCCCATCCCGCCCCTAACTCCGCCCAGTTCCGCCCATTCT
CCGCCCCATGGCTGACTAATTTTTTTTATTTATGCAGAGGCCGAGGCCGCCTCGGCCTCTGAGCTATTCC
AGAAGTAGTGAGGAGGCTTTTTTGGAGGCCTAGGGACGTACCCAATTCGCCCTATAGTGAGTCGTATTAC
GCGCGCTCACTGGCCGTCGTTTTACAACGTCGTGACTGGGAAAACCCTGGCGTTACCCAACTTAATCGCC
TTGCAGCACATCCCCCTTTCGCCAGCTGGCGTAATAGCGAAGAGGCCCGCACCGATCGCCCTTCCCAACA
GTTGCGCAGCCTGAATGGCGAATGGG
[124 nt withheld, positions 6887-7010]
C
[91 nt withheld, positions 7012-7102]
A
[49 nt withheld, positions 7104-7152]
CCTTTGACGTTGGAGTCCACGTTCTTT
[37 nt withheld, positions 7180-7216]
ACCCTATCTCGGTCTATTCTTTTGATTTATAAGGGATTTTGCCGATTTCGGCCTATTGGTTAAAAAATGA
GCTGATTTAACAAAAATTTAACGCGAATTTTAACAAAATATTAACGCTTACAATTTAGGTGGCACTTTTC
GGGGAAATGTGCGCGGAACCCCTATTTGTTTATTTTTCTAAATACATTCAAATATGTATCCGCTCATGAG
ACAATAACCCTGATAAATGCTTCAATAATATTGAAAAAGGAAGAGTATGAGTATTCAACATTTCCGTGTC
GCCCTTATTCCCTTTTTTGCGGCATTTTGCCTTCCTGTTTTTGCTCACCCAGAAACGCTGGTGAAAGTAA
AAGATGCTGAAGATCAGTTGGGTGCACGAGTGGGTTACATCGAACTGGATCTCAACAGCGGTAAGATCCT
TGAGAGTTTTCGCCCCGAAGAACGTTTTCCAATGATGAGCACTTTTAAAGTTCTGCTATGTGGCGCGGTA
TTATCCCGTATTGACGCCGGGCAAGAGCAACTCGGTCGCCGCATACACTATTCTCAGAATGACTTGGTTG
AGTACTCACCAGTCACAGAAAAGCATCTTACGGATGGCATGACAGTAAGAGAATTATGCAGTGCTGCCAT
AACCATGAGTGATAACACTGCGGCCAACTTACTTCTGACAACGATCGGAGGACCGAAGGAGCTAACCGCT
TTTTTGCACAACATGGGGGATCATGTAACTCGCCTTGATCGTTGGGAACCGGAGCTGAATGAAGCCATAC
CAAACGACGAGCGTGACACCACGATGCCTGTAGCAATGGCAACAACGTTGCGCAAACTATTAACTGGCGA
ACTACTTACTCTAGCTTCCCGGCAACAATTAATAGACTGGATGGAGGCGGATAAAGTTGCAGGACCACTT
CTGCGCTCGGCCCTTCCGGCTGGCTGGTTTATTGCTGATAAATCTGGAGCCGGTGAGCGTGGGTCTCGCG
GTATCATTGCAGCACTGGGGCCAGATGGTAAGCCCTCCCGTATCGTAGTTATCTACACGACGGGGAGTCA
GGCAACTATGGATGAACGAAATAGACAGATCGCTGAGATAGGTGCCTCACTGATTAAGCATTGGTAACTG
TCAGACCAAGTTTACTCATATATACTTTAGATTGATTTAAAACTTCATTTTTAATTTAAAAGGATCTAGG
TGAAGATCCTTTTTGATAATCTCATGACCAAAATCCCTTAACGTGAGTTTTCGTTCCACTGAGCGTCAGA
CCCCGTAGAAAAGATCAAAGGATCTTCTTGAGATCCTTTTTTTCTGCGCGTAATCTGCTGCTTGCAAACA
AAAAAACCACCGCTACCAGCGGTGGTTTGTTTGCCGGATCAAGAGCTACCAACTCTTTTTCCGAAGGTAA
CTGGCTTCAGCAGAGCGCAGATACCAAATACTGTTCTTCTAGTGTAGCCGTAGTTAGGCCACCACTTCAA
GAACTCTGTAGCACCGCCTACATACCTCGCTCTGCTAATCCTGTTACCAGTGGCTGCTGCCAGTGGCGAT
AAGTCGTGTCTTACCGGGTTGGACTCAAGACGATAGTTACCGGATAAGGCGCAGCGGTCGGGCTGAACGG
GGGGTTCGTGCACACAGCCCAGCTTGGAGCGAACGACCTACACCGAACTGAGATACCTACAGCGTGAGCT
ATGAGAAAGCGCCACGCTTCCCGAAGGGAGAAAGGCGGACAGGTATCCGGTAAGCGGCAGGGTCGGAACA
GGAGAGCGCACGAGGGAGCTTCCAGGGGGAAACGCCTGGTATCTTTATAGTCCTGTCGGGTTTCGCCACC
TCTGACTTGAGCGTCGATTTTTGTGATGCTCGTCAGGGGGGCGGAGCCTATGGAAAAACGCCAGCAACGC
GGCCTTTTTACGGTTCCTGGCCTTTTGCTGGCCTTTTGCTCACATGTTCTTTCCTGCGTTATCCCCTGAT
TCTGTGGATAACCGTATTACCGCCTTTGAGTGAGCTGATACCGCTCGCCGCAGCCGAACGACCGAGCGCA
GCGAGTCAGTGAGCGAGGAAGCGGAAGAGCGCCCAATACGCAAACCGCCTCTCCCCGCGCGTTGGCCGAT
TCATTAATGCAGCTGGCACGACAGGTTTCCCGACTGGAAAGCGGGCAGTGAGCGCAACGCAATTAATGTG
AGTTAGCTCACTCATTAGGCACCCCAGGCTTTACACTTTATGCTTCCGGCTCGTATGTTGTGTGGAATTG
TGAGCGGATAACAATTTCACACAGGAAACAGCTATGACCATGATTACGCCAAGCGCGCAATTAACCCTCA
CTAAAGGGAACAAAAGCTGGAGCTGCAAGC
Features (pLannotate 1.2.2; 31 found; start..end, strand, type, name):
      5..231     +  promoter       RSV promoter: Rous sarcoma virus enhancer/promoter
    232..412     +  LTR            5' LTR (truncated): truncated 5' long terminal repeat (LTR) from HIV-1
    459..584     +  misc_feature   HIV-1 Ψ: packaging signal of human immunodeficiency virus type 1
    568..931     +  CDS            HIV-1 gag (fragment): gag protein from human immunodeficiency virus 1; gag
   1077..1310    +  misc_feature   RRE: The Rev response element (RRE) of HIV-1 allows for Rev-dependent mRNA export from the nucleus to the cytoplasm.
   1687..1713    +  CDS            Rev (fragment): human immunodeficiency virus 1 (HIV-1) Rev protein; rev; enhances nuclear export of unspliced and incompletely spliced viral mRNAs
   1720..1743    +  promoter       SV40 promoter (fragment): SV40 early promoter
   1744..1815    +  promoter       SV40 promoter (fragment): SV40 enhancer and early promoter
   1839..1974    +  rep_origin     SV40 ori: SV40 origin of replication
   2020..2616    +  CDS            PuroR (fragment): puromycin N-acetyltransferase; pac from Streptomyces; confers resistance to puromycin
   2665..2782    +  misc_feature   cPPT/CTS: central polypurine tract and central termination sequence of HIV-1
   2847..2913    +  CDS            small t antigen (fragment): SV40 (simian virus 40) small t antigen
   2920..4098    +  promoter       EF-1α promoter: strong constitutive promoter for human elongation factor EF-1α
   4115..5302    +  CDS            ESRRG (fragment): ERR3_HUMAN - Also known as ERR3, ERRG2, KIAA0832, NR3B3. Experimental evidence at protein level: Swiss-Prot protein existence level 1. Orphan receptor that acts as transcription activator in the absence of bound ligand. Binds specifically to an estrogen response element and activates reporter genes controlled by estrogen response elements (By similarity). Induces the expression of PERM1 in the skeletal muscle. From Homo sapiens (Human).
   5318..5371    +  promoter       U6 promoter (fragment): RNA polymerase III promoter for human U6 snRNA
   5413..6001    +  misc_feature   WPRE: woodchuck hepatitis virus posttranscriptional regulatory element
   6052..6071    +  misc_feature   cPPT/CTS (fragment): central polypurine tract and central termination sequence of HIV-1
   6073..6306    +  LTR            3' LTR (ΔU3): self-inactivating 3' long terminal repeat (LTR) from HIV-1
   6384..6505    +  polyA_signal   SV40 poly(A) signal: SV40 polyadenylation signal
   6545..6680    +  rep_origin     SV40 ori: SV40 origin of replication
   6701..6719    -  promoter       T7 promoter: promoter for bacteriophage T7 RNA polymerase
   6727..6882    +  CDS            lacZα (fragment): LacZα fragment of β-galactosidase; lacZ fragment
   6887..7315    +  rep_origin     f1 ori (sequence partly withheld): f1 bacteriophage origin of replication; arrow indicates direction of (+) strand synthesis
   7368..7472    +  promoter       AmpR promoter: bla
   7473..8333    +  CDS            AmpR: β-lactamase; bla; confers resistance to ampicillin, carbenicillin, and related antibiotics
   8504..9092    +  rep_origin     ori: high-copy-number ColE1/pMB1/pBR322/pUC origin of replication
   9275..9367    +  CDS            lacI (fragment): lac repressor; lacI; The lac repressor binds to the lac operator to inhibit transcription in E. coli. This inhibition can be relieved by adding lactose or isopropyl-β-D-thiogalactopyranoside (IPTG).
   9380..9401    +  protein_bind   CAP binding site: CAP binding activates transcription in the presence of cAMP. E. coli catabolite activator protein
   9416..9446    +  promoter       lac promoter: promoter for the E. coli lac operon
   9454..9470    +  protein_bind   lac operator: The lac repressor binds to the lac operator to inhibit transcription in E. coli. This inhibition can be relieved by adding lactose or isopropyl-β-D-thiogalactopyranoside (IPTG). lac repressor encoded by lacI
   9515..9533    +  promoter       T3 promoter: promoter for bacteriophage T3 RNA polymerase
