[The description below was written by a language model from this plasmid's Addgene catalogue record and pLannotate feature annotations shown in this document.]
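Description:
TFORF2702 is a third-generation-style, self-inactivating lentiviral expression plasmid built on the pLX_TRC317 backbone and carrying the human ESRRG open reading frame (estrogen-related receptor gamma, an orphan nuclear receptor that activates transcription through estrogen response elements). It belongs to a barcoded transcription factor ORF collection. Each member pairs one ORF with a unique 24-bp barcode, so the factor can be identified by sequencing in pooled overexpression screens such as those for directed differentiation. The depositor notes the ORF corresponds to a specific ESRRG transcript isoform and was made by gene synthesis. The barcode is not annotated as its own feature in the table, so its exact position is not stated.

In bacteria the plasmid is maintained by a high-copy ColE1/pUC-type origin and selected with ampicillin via β-lactamase. An f1 origin and remnants of a lac/lacZα cloning region flanked by T7 and T3 promoters are also present. Because the repeated LTRs can recombine, a recombination-deficient host strain is used for propagation, and the depositor advises checking several colonies.

The viral genome is transcribed from an RSV promoter fused to a truncated HIV-1 5' LTR and contains the Ψ packaging signal, a gag fragment, the RRE for Rev-dependent export, and a cPPT/CTS. It ends in a ΔU3 3' LTR followed by an SV40 polyadenylation signal. Two cassettes sit within it. An SV40 early promoter drives puromycin N-acetyltransferase for selecting transduced mammalian cells. Downstream, the EF-1α promoter drives constitutive ESRRG expression, with a WPRE after the ORF to enhance transcript stability and expression. A short U6 promoter fragment annotated between the ORF and the WPRE appears to be residual sequence rather than a functional unit.
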