Addgene plasmid #142979: TFORF2702
Purpose: Lentiviral vector for overexpressing transcription factor ORFs with unique 24-bp barcodes. Barcodes facilitate identification of transcription factors in pooled screens.
Depositing lab: Feng Zhang. Depositing organization: Broad Institute. Publication: A transcription factor atlas of directed differentiation. Joung J, Ma S, Tay T, Geiger-Schuller KR, Kirchgatterer PC, Verdine VK, Guo B, Arias-Garcia MA, Allen WE, Singh A, Kuksenko O, Abudayyeh OO, Gootenberg JS, Fu Z, Macrae RK, Buenrostro JD, Regev A, Zhang F. Cell. 2023 Jan 5;186(1):209-229.e26. doi: 10.1016/j.cell.2022.11.026. PubMed 36608654.
Backbone
  Vector backbone: pLX_TRC317
  Backbone manufacturer: Broad Institute Genetic Perturbation Platform
  Backbone size w/o insert (bp): 8264
  Vector type: Mammalian Expression, Lentiviral
  Selectable markers: Puromycin
Growth in bacteria
  Bacterial resistance: Ampicillin, 100 μg/mL
  Growth temperature: 37°C
  Growth strain: NEB Stable
  Copy number: High Copy
Gene/Insert
  Gene/Insert name: ESRRG
  Species: H. sapiens (human)
  Insert size (bp): 1292
  Entrez Gene: ESRRG (a.k.a. ERR-gamma, ERR3, ERRg, ERRgamma, NR3B3)
  Promoter: EF1a
  Cloning method: Unknown
  Sequencing primers: 5′ GGGTGGAGACTGAAGTTAGGCCAG; 3′ CACATAGCGTAAAAGGAGCAACATAG
Terms and licenses: Academic/Nonprofit Terms; Industry Terms: Not Available to Industry
Depositor comments: NM_001243507,ENST00000463665 . The transcription factor ORF portion of this plasmid was synthesized by Genewiz. Please test multiple small colonies in case of plasmid recombination. To make this collection available in a timely manner, a portion of this collection was not fully sequenced by Addgene. If an Addgene verified full plasmid sequence is not available, please contact us prior to placing an order to request the full sequence.
How to cite: TFORF2702 was a gift from Feng Zhang (Addgene plasmid # 142979 ; http://n2t.net/addgene:142979 ; RRID:Addgene_142979)
