>Addgene plasmid #142979 | TFORF2702 | depositor partial sequence | sequence record 281075 | Insert
ACCGCCACCATGTCAAACAAAGATCGACACATTGATTCCAGCTGTTCGTCCTTCATCAAGACGGAACCTT
CCAGCCCAGCCTCCCTGACGGACAGCGTCAACCACCACAGCCCTGGTGGCTCTTCAGACGCCAGTGGGAG
CTACAGTTCAACCATGAATGGCCATCAGAACGGACTTGACTCGCCACCTCTCTACCCTTCTGCTCCTATC
CTGGGAGGTAGTGGGCCTGTCAGGAAACTGTATGATGACTGCTCCAGCACCATTGTTGAAGATCCCCAGA
CCAAGTGTGAATACATGCTCAACTCGATGCCCAAGAGACTGTGTTTAGTGTGTGGTGACATCGCTTCTGG
GTACCACTATGGGGTAGCATCATGTGAAGCCTGCAAGGCATTCTTCAAGAGGACAATTCAAGGGGTGCGT
CTTGACAGAGTACGTGGAGGTCGGCAGAAGTACAAGCGCAGGATAGATGCGGAGAACAGCCCATACCTGA
ACCCTCAGCTGGTTCAGCCAGCCAAAAAGCCATATAACAAGATTGTCTCACATTTGTTGGTGGCTGAACC
GGAGAAGATCTATGCCATGCCTGACCCTACTGTCCCCGACAGTGACATCAAAGCCCTCACTACACTGTGT
GACTTGGCCGACCGAGAGTTGGTGGTTATCATTGGATGGGCGAAGCATATTCCAGGCTTCTCCACGCTGT
CCCTGGCGGACCAGATGAGCCTTCTGCAGAGTGCTTGGATGGAAATTTTGATCCTTGGTGTCGTATACCG
GTCTCTTTCGTTTGAGGATGAACTTGTCTATGCAGACGATTATATAATGGACGAAGACCAGTCCAAATTA
GCAGGCCTTCTTGATCTAAATAATGCTATCCTGCAGCTGGTAAAGAAATACAAGAGCATGAAGCTGGAAA
AAGAAGAATTTGTCACCCTCAAAGCTATAGCTCTTGCTAATTCAGACTCCATGCACATAGAAGATGTTGA
AGCCGTTCAGAAGCTTCAGGATGTCTTACATGAAGCGCTGCAGGATTATGAAGCTGGCCAGCACATGGAA
GACCCTCGTCGAGCTGGCAAGATGCTGATGACACTGCCACTCCTGAGGCAGACCTCTACCAAGGCCGTGC
AGCATTTCTACAACATCAAACTAGAAGGCAAAGTCCCAATGCACAAACTTTTTTTGGAAATGTTGGAGGC
CAAGGTCTAGTAATGAACTAGTCCGTAACTTGAAAGTATTTCGATTTCTTGGCTTTATATATCTTGTGGA
AAGGACGATGACTCCGACACGTCTCAATGGCT
