>Addgene plasmid #142979 | TFORF2702 | depositor partial sequence | sequence record 281076 | Barcode
TGACTCCGACACGTCTCAATGGCT
